>Addgene plasmid #162985 | METTL3 shRNA 1 tet pLKO puro | addgene full sequence | sequence record 325311 | Addgene NGS Result
GGGTCTCTCTGGTTAGACCAGATCTGAGCCTGGGAGCTCTCTGGCTAACTAGGGAACCCACTGCTTAAGC
CTCAATAAAGCTTGCCTTGAGTGCTTCAAGTAGTGTGTGCCCGTCTGTTGTGTGACTCTGGTAACTAGAG
ATCCCTCAGACCCTTTTAGTCAGTGTGGAAAATCTCTAGCAGTGGCGCCCGAACAGGGACTTGAAAGCGA
AAGGGAAACCAGAGGAGCTCTCTCGACGCAGGACTCGGCTTGCTGAAGCGCGCACGGCAAGAGGCGAGGG
GCGGCGACTGGTGAGTACGCCAAAAATTTTGACTAGCGGAGGCTAGAAGGAGAGAGATGGGTGCGAGAGC
GTCAGTATTAAGCGGGGGAGAATTAGATCGCGATGGGAAAAAATTCGGTTAAGGCCAGGGGGAAAGAAAA
AATATAAATTAAAACATATAGTATGGGCAAGCAGGGAGCTAGAACGATTCGCAGTTAATCCTGGCCTGTT
AGAAACATCAGAAGGCTGTAGACAAATACTGGGACAGCTACAACCATCCCTTCAGACAGGATCAGAAGAA
CTTAGATCATTATATAATACAGTAGCAACCCTCTATTGTGTGCATCAAAGGATAGAGATAAAAGACACCA
AGGAAGCTTTAGACAAGATAGAGGAAGAGCAAAACAAAAGTAAGACCACCGCACAGCAAGCGGCCGCTGA
TCTTCAGACCTGGAGGAGGAGATATGAGGGACAATTGGAGAAGTGAATTATATAAATATAAAGTAGTAAA
AATTGAACCATTAGGAGTAGCACCCACCAAGGCAAAGAGAAGAGTGGTGCAGAGAGAAAAAAGAGCAGTG
GGAATAGGAGCTTTGTTCCTTGGGTTCTTGGGAGCAGCAGGAAGCACTATGGGCGCAGCGTCAATGACGC
TGACGGTACAGGCCAGACAATTATTGTCTGGTATAGTGCAGCAGCAGAACAATTTGCTGAGGGCTATTGA
GGCGCAACAGCATCTGTTGCAACTCACAGTCTGGGGCATCAAGCAGCTCCAGGCAAGAATCCTGGCTGTG
GAAAGATACCTAAAGGATCAACAGCTCCTGGGGATTTGGGGTTGCTCTGGAAAACTCATTTGCACCACTG
CTGTGCCTTGGAATGCTAGTTGGAGTAATAAATCTCTGGAACAGATTTGGAATCACACGACCTGGATGGA
GTGGGACAGAGAAATTAACAATTACACAAGCTTAATACACTCCTTAATTGAAGAATCGCAAAACCAGCAA
GAAAAGAATGAACAAGAATTATTGGAATTAGATAAATGGGCAAGTTTGTGGAATTGGTTTAACATAACAA
ATTGGCTGTGGTATATAAAATTATTCATAATGATAGTAGGAGGCTTGGTAGGTTTAAGAATAGTTTTTGC
TGTACTTTCTATAGTGAATAGAGTTAGGCAGGGATATTCACCATTATCGTTTCAGACCCACCTCCCAACC
CCGAGGGGACCCGACAGGCCCGAAGGAATAGAAGAAGAAGGTGGAGAGAGAGACAGAGACAGATCCATTC
GATTAGTGAACGGATCTCGACGGTATCGATCACGAGACTAGCCTCGAGCGGCCGCAATATTTGCATGTCG
CTATGTGTTCTGGGAAATCACCATAAACGTGAAATCCCTATCAGTGATAGAGACTTATAAGTTCCCTATC
AGTGATAGAGACACCGGGCAAGTATGTTCACTATGAAACTCGAGTTTCATAGTGAACATACTTGCTTTTT
GAATTCTCGACCTCGAGACAAATGGCAGTATTCATCCACAATTTTAAAAGAAAAGGGGGGATTGGGGGGT
ACAGTGCAGGGGAAAGAATAGTAGACATAATAGCAACAGACATACAAACTAAAGAATTACAAAAACAAAT
TACAAAAATTCAAAATTTTCGGGTTTATTACAGGGACAGCAGAGATCCACTTTGGCCGCGGCTCGAGGGG
GTTGGGGTTGCGCCTTTTCCAAGGCAGCCCTGGGTTTGCGCAGGGACGCGGCTGCTCTGGGCGTGGTTCC
GGGAAACGCAGCGGCGCCGACCCTGGGTCTCGCACATTCTTCACGTCCGTTCGCAGCGTCACCCGGATCT
TCGCCGCTACCCTTGTGGGCCCCCCGGCGACGCTTCCTGCTCCGCCCCTAAGTCGGGAAGGTTCCTTGCG
GTTCGCGGCGTGCCGGACGTGACAAACGGAAGCCGCACGTCTCACTAGTACCCTCGCAGACGGACAGCGC
CAGGGAGCAATGGCAGCGCGCCGACCGCGATGGGCTGTGGCCAATAGCGGCTGCTCAGCAGGGCGCGCCG
AGAGCAGCGGCCGGGAAGGGGCGGTGCGGGAGGCGGGGTGTGGGGCGGTAGTGTGGGCCCTGTTCCTGCC
CGCGCGGTGTTCCGCATTCTGCAAGCCTCCGGAGCGCACGTCGGCAGTCGGCTCCCTCGTTGACCGAATC
ACCGACCTCTCTCCCCAGGGGGATCTGTGAGTTTGGGGACCCTTGATTGTTCTTTCTTTTTCGCTATTGT
AAAATTCATGTTATATGGAGGGGGCAAAGTTTTCAGGGTGTTGTTTAGAATGGGAAGATGTCCCTTGTAT
CACCATGGACCCTCATGATAATTTTGTTTCTTTCACTTTCTACTCTGTTGACAACCATTGTCTCCTCTTA
TTTTCTTTTCATTTTCTGTAACTTTTTCGTTAAACTTTAGCTTGCATTTGTAACGAATTTTTAAATTCAC
TTTTGTTTATTTGTCAGATTGTAAGTACTTTCTCTAATCACTTTTTTTTCAAGGCAATCAGGGTATATTA
TATTGTACTTCAGCACAGTTTTAGAGAACAATTGTTATAATTAAATGATAAGGTAGAATATTTCTGCATA
TAAATTCTGGCTGGCGTGGAAATATTCTTATTGGTAGAAACAACTACATCCTGGTCATCATCCTGCCTTT
CTCTTTATGGTTACAATGATATACACTGTTTGAGATGAGGATAAAATACTCTGAGTCCAAACCGGGCCCC
TCTGCTAACCATGTTCATGCCTTCTTCTTTTTCCTACAGCTCCTGGGCAACGTGCTGGTTATTGTGCTGT
CTCATCATTTTGGCAAAGAATTGTAATACGACTCACTATAGGGCGAATTGATATGTCTAGATTAGATAAA
AGTAAAGTGATTAACAGCGCATTAGAGCTGCTTAATGAGGTCGGAATCGAAGGTTTAACAACCCGTAAAC
TCGCCCAGAAGCTAGGTGTAGAGCAGCCTACATTGTATTGGCATGTAAAAAATAAGCGGGCTTTGCTCGA
CGCCTTAGCCATTGAGATGTTAGATAGGCACCATACTCACTTTTGCCCTTTAGAAGGGGAAAGCTGGCAA
GATTTTTTACGTAATAACGCTAAAAGTTTTAGATGTGCTTTACTAAGTCATCGCGATGGAGCAAAAGTAC
ATTTAGGTACACGGCCTACAGAAAAACAGTATGAAACTCTCGAAAATCAATTAGCCTTTTTATGCCAACA
AGGTTTTTCACTAGAGAATGCATTATATGCACTCAGCGCTGTGGGGCATTTTACTTTAGGTTGCGTATTG
GAAGATCAAGAGCATCAAGTCGCTAAAGAAGAAAGGGAAACACCTACTACTGATAGTATGCCGCCATTAT
TACGACAAGCTATCGAATTATTTGATCACCAAGGTGCAGAGCCAGCCTTCTTATTCGGCCTTGAATTGAT
CATATGCGGATTAGAAAAACAACTTAAATGTGAAAGTGGGTCCGCGTACAGCGGCTCCCGGGAGTTCTAG
GGATCTGCCCCTCTCCCTCCCCCCCCCCTAACGTTACTGGCCGAAGCCGCTTGGAATAAGGCCGGTGTGC
GTTTGTCTATATGTTATTTTCCACCATATTGCCGTCTTTTGGCAATGTGAGGGCCCGGAAACCTGGCCCT
GTCTTCTTGACGAGCATTCCTAGGGGTCTTTCCCCTCTCGCCAAAGGAATGCAAGGTCTGTTGAATGTCG
TGAAGGAAGCAGTTCCTCTGGAAGCTTCTTGAAGACAAACAACGTCTGTAGCGACCCTTTGCAGGCAGCG
GAACCCCCCACCTGGCGACAGGTGCCTCTGCGGCCAAAAGCCACGTGTATAAGATACACCTGCAAAGGCG
GCACAACCCCAGTGCCACGTTGTGAGTTGGATAGTTGTGGAAAGAGTCAAATGGCTCTCCTCAAGCGTAT
TCAACAAGGGGCTGAAGGATGCCCAGAAGGTACCCCATTGTATGGGATCTGATCTGGGGCCTCGGTGCAC
ATGCTTTACATGTGTTTAGTCGAGGTTAAAAAAACGTCTAGGCCCCCCGAACCACGGGGACGTGGTTTTC
CTTTGAAAAACACGATGATAAGGATCCACCGGAGCTTACCATGACCGAGTACAAGCCCACGGTGCGCCTC
GCCACCCGCGACGACGTCCCCAGGGCCGTACGCACCCTCGCCGCCGCGTTCGCCGACTACCCCGCCACGC
GCCACACCGTCGATCCGGACCGCCACATCGAGCGGGTCACCGAGCTGCAAGAACTCTTCCTCACGCGCGT
CGGGCTCGACATCGGCAAGGTGTGGGTCGCGGACGACGGCGCCGCGGTGGCGGTCTGGACCACGCCGGAG
AGCGTCGAAGCGGGGGCGGTGTTCGCCGAGATCGGCCCGCGCATGGCCGAGTTGAGCGGTTCCCGGCTGG
CCGCGCAGCAACAGATGGAAGGCCTCCTGGCGCCGCACCGGCCCAAGGAGCCCGCGTGGTTCCTGGCCAC
CGTCGGCGTCTCGCCCGACCACCAGGGCAAGGGTCTGGGCAGCGCCGTCGTGCTCCCCGGAGTGGAGGCG
GCCGAGCGCGCCGGGGTGCCCGCCTTCCTGGAGACCTCCGCGCCCCGCAACCTCCCCTTCTACGAGCGGC
TCGGCTTCACCGTCACCGCCGACGTCGAGGTGCCCGAAGGACCGCGCACCTGGTGCATGACCCGCAAGCC
CGGTGCCTGACGCCCGCCCCACGACCCGCAGCGCCCGACCGAAAGGAGCGCACGACCCCATGCATCGGTA
CCTTTAAGACCAATGACTTACAAGGCAGCTGTAGATCTTAGCCACTTTTTAAAAGAAAAGGGGGGACTGG
AAGGGCTAATTCACTCCCAACGAAGACAAGATCTGCTTTTTGCTTGTACTGGGTCTCTCTGGTTAGACCA
GATCTGAGCCTGGGAGCTCTCTGGCTAACTAGGGAACCCACTGCTTAAGCCTCAATAAAGCTTGCCTTGA
GTGCTTCAAGTAGTGTGTGCCCGTCTGTTGTGTGACTCTGGTAACTAGAGATCCCTCAGACCCTTTTAGT
CAGTGTGGAAAATCTCTAGCAGTAGTAGTTCATGTCATCTTATTATTCAGTATTTATAACTTGCAAAGAA
ATGAATATCAGAGAGTGAGAGGAACTTGTTTATTGCAGCTTATAATGGTTACAAATAAAGCAATAGCATC
ACAAATTTCACAAATAAAGCATTTTTTTCACTGCATTCTAGTTGTGGTTTGTCCAAACTCATCAATGTAT
CTTATCATGTCTGGCTCTAGCTATCCCGCCCCTAACTCCGCCCATCCCGCCCCTAACTCCGCCCAGTTCC
GCCCATTCTCCGCCCCATGGCTGACTAATTTTTTTTATTTATGCAGAGGCCGAGGCCGCCTCGGCCTCTG
AGCTATTCCAGAAGTAGTGAGGAGGCTTTTTTGGAGGCCTAGGGACGTACCCAATTCGCCCTATAGTGAG
TCGTATTACGCGCGCTCACTGGCCGTCGTTTTACAACGTCGTGACTGGGAAAACCCTGGCGTTACCCAAC
TTAATCGCCTTGCAGCACATCCCCCTTTCGCCAGCTGGCGTAATAGCGAAGAGGCCCGCACCGATCGCCC
TTCCCAACAGTTGCGCAGCCTGAATGGCGAATGGG
[124 nt withheld, positions 5916-6039]
C
[91 nt withheld, positions 6041-6131]
A
[49 nt withheld, positions 6133-6181]
CCTTTGACGTTGGAGTCCACGTTCTTT
[37 nt withheld, positions 6209-6245]
ACCCTATCTCGGTCTATTCTTTTGATTTATAAGGGATTTTGCCGATTTCGGCCTATTGGTTAAAAAATGA
GCTGATTTAACAAAAATTTAACGCGAATTTTAACAAAATATTAACGCTTACAATTTAGGTGGCACTTTTC
GGGGAAATGTGCGCGGAACCCCTATTTGTTTATTTTTCTAAATACATTCAAATATGTATCCGCTCATGAG
ACAATAACCCTGATAAATGCTTCAATAATATTGAAAAAGGAAGAGTATGAGTATTCAACATTTCCGTGTC
GCCCTTATTCCCTTTTTTGCGGCATTTTGCCTTCCTGTTTTTGCTCACCCAGAAACGCTGGTGAAAGTAA
AAGATGCTGAAGATCAGTTGGGTGCACGAGTGGGTTACATCGAACTGGATCTCAACAGCGGTAAGATCCT
TGAGAGTTTTCGCCCCGAAGAACGTTTTCCAATGATGAGCACTTTTAAAGTTCTGCTATGTGGCGCGGTA
TTATCCCGTATTGACGCCGGGCAAGAGCAACTCGGTCGCCGCATACACTATTCTCAGAATGACTTGGTTG
AGTACTCACCAGTCACAGAAAAGCATCTTACGGATGGCATGACAGTAAGAGAATTATGCAGTGCTGCCAT
AACCATGAGTGATAACACTGCGGCCAACTTACTTCTGACAACGATCGGAGGACCGAAGGAGCTAACCGCT
TTTTTGCACAACATGGGGGATCATGTAACTCGCCTTGATCGTTGGGAACCGGAGCTGAATGAAGCCATAC
CAAACGACGAGCGTGACACCACGATGCCTGTAGCAATGGCAACAACGTTGCGCAAACTATTAACTGGCGA
ACTACTTACTCTAGCTTCCCGGCAACAATTAATAGACTGGATGGAGGCGGATAAAGTTGCAGGACCACTT
CTGCGCTCGGCCCTTCCGGCTGGCTGGTTTATTGCTGATAAATCTGGAGCCGGTGAGCGTGGGTCTCGCG
GTATCATTGCAGCACTGGGGCCAGATGGTAAGCCCTCCCGTATCGTAGTTATCTACACGACGGGGAGTCA
GGCAACTATGGATGAACGAAATAGACAGATCGCTGAGATAGGTGCCTCACTGATTAAGCATTGGTAACTG
TCAGACCAAGTTTACTCATATATACTTTAGATTGATTTAAAACTTCATTTTTAATTTAAAAGGATCTAGG
TGAAGATCCTTTTTGATAATCTCATGACCAAAATCCCTTAACGTGAGTTTTCGTTCCACTGAGCGTCAGA
CCCCGTAGAAAAGATCAAAGGATCTTCTTGAGATCCTTTTTTTCTGCGCGTAATCTGCTGCTTGCAAACA
AAAAAACCACCGCTACCAGCGGTGGTTTGTTTGCCGGATCAAGAGCTACCAACTCTTTTTCCGAAGGTAA
CTGGCTTCAGCAGAGCGCAGATACCAAATACTGTTCTTCTAGTGTAGCCGTAGTTAGGCCACCACTTCAA
GAACTCTGTAGCACCGCCTACATACCTCGCTCTGCTAATCCTGTTACCAGTGGCTGCTGCCAGTGGCGAT
AAGTCGTGTCTTACCGGGTTGGACTCAAGACGATAGTTACCGGATAAGGCGCAGCGGTCGGGCTGAACGG
GGGGTTCGTGCACACAGCCCAGCTTGGAGCGAACGACCTACACCGAACTGAGATACCTACAGCGTGAGCT
ATGAGAAAGCGCCACGCTTCCCGAAGGGAGAAAGGCGGACAGGTATCCGGTAAGCGGCAGGGTCGGAACA
GGAGAGCGCACGAGGGAGCTTCCAGGGGGAAACGCCTGGTATCTTTATAGTCCTGTCGGGTTTCGCCACC
TCTGACTTGAGCGTCGATTTTTGTGATGCTCGTCAGGGGGGCGGAGCCTATGGAAAAACGCCAGCAACGC
GGCCTTTTTACGGTTCCTGGCCTTTTGCTGGCCTTTTGCTCACATGTTCTTTCCTGCGTTATCCCCTGAT
TCTGTGGATAACCGTATTACCGCCTTTGAGTGAGCTGATACCGCTCGCCGCAGCCGAACGACCGAGCGCA
GCGAGTCAGTGAGCGAGGAAGCGGAAGAGCGCCCAATACGCAAACCGCCTCTCCCCGCGCGTTGGCCGAT
TCATTAATGCAGCTGGCACGACAGGTTTCCCGACTGGAAAGCGGGCAGTGAGCGCAACGCAATTAATGTG
AGTTAGCTCACTCATTAGGCACCCCAGGCTTTACACTTTATGCTTCCGGCTCGTATGTTGTGTGGAATTG
TGAGCGGATAACAATTTCACACAGGAAACAGCTATGACCATGATTACGCCAAGCGCGCAATTAACCCTCA
CTAAAGGGAACAAAAGCTGGAGCTGCAAGCTTAATGTAGTCTTATGCAATACTCTTGTAGTCTTGCAACA
TGGTAACGATGAGTTAGCAACATGCCTTACAAGGAGAGAAAAAGCACCGTGCATGCCGATTGGTGGAAGT
AAGGTGGTACGATCGTGCCTTATTAGGAAGGCAACAGACGGGTCTGACATGGATTGGACGAACCACTGAA
TTGCCGCATTGCAGAGATATTGTATTTAAGTGCCTAGCTCGATACATAAAC
Features (pLannotate 1.2.2; 29 found; start..end, strand, type, name):
      1..181     +  LTR            5' LTR (truncated): truncated 5' long terminal repeat (LTR) from HIV-1
    228..353     +  misc_feature   HIV-1 Ψ: packaging signal of human immunodeficiency virus type 1
    337..700     +  CDS            HIV-1 gag (fragment): gag protein from human immunodeficiency virus 1; gag
    846..1079    +  misc_feature   RRE: The Rev response element (RRE) of HIV-1 allows for Rev-dependent mRNA export from the nucleus to the cytoplasm.
   1456..1556    +  CDS            Rev (fragment): human immunodeficiency virus 1 (HIV-1) Rev protein; rev; enhances nuclear export of unspliced and incompletely spliced viral mRNAs
   1597..1691    +  promoter       H1-2O2 promoter: doxycycline-inducible variant of the human H1 RNA promoter (Henriksen et al., 2007)
   1792..1909    +  misc_feature   cPPT/CTS: central polypurine tract and central termination sequence of HIV-1
   1958..2468    +  promoter       hPGK promoter: human phosphoglycerate kinase 1 promoter
   2477..3049    +  intron         β-globin intron: intron from rabbit β-globin gene
   3104..3122    +  promoter       T7 promoter: promoter for bacteriophage T7 RNA polymerase
   3133..3753    +  CDS            tetR: TETR2_ECOLX - Experimental evidence at protein level: Swiss-Prot protein existence level 1. TetR is the repressor of the tetracycline resistance element; its N-terminal region forms a helix-turn-helix structure and binds DNA. Binding of tetracycline to TetR reduces the repressor affinity for the tetracycline resistance gene (tetA) promoter operator sites. From Escherichia coli.
   3899..4361    +  misc_feature   IRES: internal ribosome entry site (IRES) of the encephalomyocarditis virus (EMCV)
   4381..4980    +  CDS            PuroR: puromycin N-acetyltransferase; pac from Streptomyces alboniger; confers resistance to puromycin
   5023..5106    +  CDS            nef (fragment): NEF_HV1Z2 - Experimental evidence at protein level: Swiss-Prot protein existence level 1. Extracellular Nef protein targets CD4(+) T-lymphocytes for apoptosis by interacting with CXCR4 surface receptors. From Human immunodeficiency virus type 1 group M subtype D (isolate Z2/CDC-Z34) (HIV-1).
   5108..5341    +  LTR            3' LTR (ΔU3): self-inactivating 3' long terminal repeat (LTR) from HIV-1
   5413..5534    +  polyA_signal   SV40 poly(A) signal: SV40 polyadenylation signal
   5574..5709    +  rep_origin     SV40 ori: SV40 origin of replication
   5730..5748    -  promoter       T7 promoter: promoter for bacteriophage T7 RNA polymerase
   5756..5911    +  CDS            lacZα (fragment): LacZα fragment of β-galactosidase; lacZ fragment
   5916..6344    +  rep_origin     f1 ori (sequence partly withheld): f1 bacteriophage origin of replication; arrow indicates direction of (+) strand synthesis
   6397..6501    +  promoter       AmpR promoter: bla
   6502..7362    +  CDS            AmpR: β-lactamase; bla; confers resistance to ampicillin, carbenicillin, and related antibiotics
   7533..8121    +  rep_origin     ori: high-copy-number ColE1/pMB1/pBR322/pUC origin of replication
   8304..8396    +  CDS            lacI (fragment): lac repressor; lacI; The lac repressor binds to the lac operator to inhibit transcription in E. coli. This inhibition can be relieved by adding lactose or isopropyl-β-D-thiogalactopyranoside (IPTG).
   8409..8430    +  protein_bind   CAP binding site: CAP binding activates transcription in the presence of cAMP. E. coli catabolite activator protein
   8445..8475    +  promoter       lac promoter: promoter for the E. coli lac operon
   8483..8499    +  protein_bind   lac operator: The lac repressor binds to the lac operator to inhibit transcription in E. coli. This inhibition can be relieved by adding lactose or isopropyl-β-D-thiogalactopyranoside (IPTG). lac repressor encoded by lacI
   8544..8562    +  promoter       T3 promoter: promoter for bacteriophage T3 RNA polymerase
   8590..8816    +  promoter       RSV promoter: Rous sarcoma virus enhancer/promoter
