[The description below was written by a language model from this plasmid's Addgene catalogue record and pLannotate feature annotations shown in this document.]
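Description:
METTL3 shRNA 1 tet pLKO puro is an 8.8 kb HIV-1-based lentiviral plasmid built on the Tet-pLKO-puro backbone. It provides doxycycline-inducible knockdown of human METTL3, the m6A RNA methyltransferase subunit. In bacteria it is maintained through a ColE1/pUC-type origin and selected with ampicillin via the β-lactamase gene. The catalogue lists it as low copy and grown in a recombination-reducing strain, as is usual for LTR-containing vectors. An f1 origin, an SV40 origin and poly(A) signal, and remnants of lac and phage promoter elements are also carried over from the parental backbone.

The viral portion starts with an RSV promoter driving a truncated 5' LTR, an arrangement that normally allows Tat-independent production of the genomic RNA. This is followed by the Ψ packaging signal with a gag fragment, the RRE for Rev-dependent export, a cPPT/CTS, and a self-inactivating ΔU3 3' LTR.

Two expression units lie between the LTRs. The first is the H1-2O2 promoter, an H1 Pol III promoter variant carrying Tet operator sites, which drives the short hairpin. The hairpin was cloned between AgeI and EcoRI sites, with the AgeI site destroyed, and it is not annotated separately in the feature table. The second is a human PGK promoter with a β-globin intron that expresses TetR, followed by an EMCV IRES and the puromycin resistance gene. TetR represses the hairpin promoter until doxycycline releases it, so a single vector supplies both regulator and shRNA, and transduced cells can be selected with puromycin.

The associated work concerns m6A and METTL3 levels in prostate cancer, which fits use of the plasmid for making stable human cell lines with inducible METTL3 depletion. The "#1" in the name suggests it belongs to a set of hairpins against this gene.
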