Addgene plasmid #162985: METTL3 shRNA 1 tet pLKO puro
Purpose: Tet-inducible shRNA targeting human METTL3 #1
Depositing lab: Mark Rubin. Depositing organization: Universitaet Bern. Publication: Mapping of m6A and Its Regulatory Targets in Prostate Cancer Reveals a METTL3-low Induction of Therapy Resistance. Cotter KA, Gallon J, Uebersax N, Rubin P, Meyer KD, Piscuoglio S, Jaffrey SR, Rubin MA. Mol Cancer Res. 2021 Jun 4. pii: 1541-7786.MCR-21-0014. doi: 10.1158/1541-7786.MCR-21-0014. PubMed 34088870.
Backbone
  Vector backbone: Tet-pLKO-puro
  Backbone size w/o insert (bp): 8762
  Total vector size (bp): 8816
  Vector type: Lentiviral
  Selectable markers: Puromycin
Growth in bacteria
  Bacterial resistance: Ampicillin, 100 μg/mL
  Growth temperature: 37°C
  Growth strain: NEB Stable
  Copy number: Low Copy
Gene/Insert
  Gene/Insert name: methyltransferase like 3 (alt name: METTL3)
  gRNA/shRNA sequence: GCAAGTATGTTCACTATGAAA
  Species: H. sapiens (human)
  GenBank ID: NM_019852
  Entrez Gene: METTL3 (a.k.a. IME4, M6A, MT-A70, Spo8, hMETTL3)
  Cloning method: Restriction Enzyme; 5′ cloning site AgeI (destroyed during cloning); 3′ cloning site EcoRI (not destroyed)
  Sequencing primers: 5′ GGCAGGGATATTCACCATTATCGTTTCAGA
Resource information
  A portion of this plasmid was derived from a plasmid made by: Original backbone from Dmitri Wiederschain (Addgene plasmid # 21915)
Terms and licenses: Academic/Nonprofit Terms; Industry Terms: Not Available to Industry
How to cite: METTL3 shRNA 1 tet pLKO puro was a gift from Mark Rubin (Addgene plasmid # 162985 ; http://n2t.net/addgene:162985 ; RRID:Addgene_162985)
